Addgene plasmid #230835: pGH483
Purpose: Ef1a-dCas9-T2A-tagBFP-wPRE
Depositing lab: Gaelen Hess. Depositing organization: University of Wisconsin, Madison. Publication: Toward optimizing diversifying base editors for high-throughput mutational scanning studies. Schwartz CI, Abell NS, Li A, Aradhana, Tycko J, Truong A, Montgomery SB, Hess GT. Nucleic Acids Res. 2025 Jun 20;53(12):gkaf620. doi: 10.1093/nar/gkaf620. PubMed 40613705.
Backbone
  Vector backbone: pGH125
  Modifications to backbone: Inserted PmCDA1 instead of dCas9
  Vector type: Mammalian Expression, Lentiviral
  Selectable markers: tagBFP
Growth in bacteria
  Bacterial resistance: Ampicillin, 100 μg/mL
  Growth temperature: 37°C
  Growth strain: NEB Stable
  Copy number: High Copy
Gene/Insert
  Gene/Insert name: dCas9
Terms and licenses: Academic/Nonprofit Terms; Industry Terms: Not Available to Industry
Depositor comments: Please visit https://doi.org/10.1101/2024.11.18.621003 for the bioRxiv preprint.
How to cite: pGH483 was a gift from Gaelen Hess (Addgene plasmid # 230835 ; http://n2t.net/addgene:230835 ; RRID:Addgene_230835)
