[The description below was written by a language model from this plasmid's Addgene catalogue record and pLannotate feature annotations shown in this document.]
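Description:
pGH483 is a lentiviral mammalian expression plasmid of about 14.2 kb, built on the pGH125 backbone, that expresses catalytically dead Streptococcus pyogenes Cas9 together with a blue fluorescent marker. It is propagated in E. coli through a high-copy ColE1/pUC-type origin with ampicillin selection (AmpR under its own bla promoter). The backbone also carries an f1 origin and an SV40/EM7-driven BleoR cassette with an SV40 poly(A) signal, which lies outside the viral LTRs. The transfer cassette follows a third-generation design. A CMV enhancer/promoter replaces the U3 region to drive genomic RNA synthesis from a truncated 5' LTR, followed by the HIV-1 Ψ packaging signal with a gag fragment, the RRE for Rev-dependent nuclear export, and the cPPT/CTS. A second truncated LTR and a bGH poly(A) signal close the unit.

Between these viral elements, the human EF-1α promoter drives a single open reading frame in which a nucleoplasmin bipartite NLS is fused to dCas9. According to the stated purpose, dCas9 is linked through a T2A self-cleaving peptide to TagBFP, although the T2A itself is not annotated in the feature table. A WPRE downstream enhances transcript stability and expression. TagBFP is the listed selectable marker, so transduced cells can be identified or sorted by blue fluorescence rather than by drug selection.

The backbone modification field mentions inserting PmCDA1 in place of dCas9, but this conflicts with the insert name, the purpose line and the sequence annotation, all of which indicate dCas9 and no deaminase. The associated work concerns optimizing diversifying base editors for mutational scanning, where this construct plausibly supplies the RNA-guided DNA-binding component, though the record does not state its exact role.
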