Features (pLannotate 1.2.2; 33 found; start..end, strand, type, name):
     31..83      -  misc_feature   bom (fragment): basis of mobility region from pBR322
    238..617     +  enhancer       CMV enhancer: human cytomegalovirus immediate early enhancer
    618..817     +  promoter       CMV promoter: human cytomegalovirus (CMV) immediate early promoter
    835..1015    +  LTR            5' LTR (truncated): truncated 5' long terminal repeat (LTR) from HIV-1
   1062..1187    +  misc_feature   HIV-1 Ψ: packaging signal of human immunodeficiency virus type 1
   1171..1534    +  CDS            HIV-1 gag (fragment): gag protein from human immunodeficiency virus 1; gag
   1680..1913    +  misc_feature   RRE: The Rev response element (RRE) of HIV-1 allows for Rev-dependent mRNA export from the nucleus to the cytoplasm.
   2290..2390    +  CDS            Rev (fragment): human immunodeficiency virus 1 (HIV-1) Rev protein; rev; enhances nuclear export of unspliced and incompletely spliced viral mRNAs
   2440..2557    +  misc_feature   cPPT/CTS: central polypurine tract and central termination sequence of HIV-1
   2614..2680    +  CDS            small t antigen (fragment): SV40 (simian virus 40) small t antigen
   2687..3865    +  promoter       EF-1α promoter: strong constitutive promoter for human elongation factor EF-1α
   3881..3928    +  CDS            nucleoplasmin NLS: bipartite nuclear localization signal from nucleoplasmin
   3928..8029    +  CDS            dCas9 (fragment): catalytically dead mutant of the Cas9 endonuclease from the Streptococcus pyogenes Type II CRISPR/Cas system RNA-guided DNA-binding protein that lacks endonuclease activity due to the D10A mutation in the RuvC catalytic domain and the N863A mutation in the HNH catalytic domain
   8174..8871    +  CDS            TagBFP (fragment): monomeric blue fluorescent protein mammalian codon-optimized
   8880..8901    +  misc_feature   MCS (fragment): pBluescript multiple cloning site
   8904..9492    +  misc_feature   WPRE: woodchuck hepatitis virus posttranscriptional regulatory element
   9429..10010   +  CDS            nef (fragment): NEF_HV1H2 - Experimental evidence at protein level: Swiss-Prot protein existence level 1. Extracellular Nef protein targets CD4(+) T-lymphocytes for apoptosis by interacting with CXCR4 surface receptors. From Human immunodeficiency virus type 1 group M subtype B (isolate HXB2) (HIV-1).
  10017..10197   +  LTR            5' LTR (truncated): truncated 5' long terminal repeat (LTR) from HIV-1
  10229..10453   +  polyA_signal   bGH poly(A) signal: bovine growth hormone polyadenylation signal
  10457..10478   +  promoter       SV40 promoter (fragment): SV40 enhancer and early promoter
  10499..10927   +  rep_origin     f1 ori (sequence partly withheld): f1 bacteriophage origin of replication; arrow indicates direction of (+) strand synthesis
  10941..11270   +  promoter       SV40 promoter: SV40 enhancer and early promoter
  11318..11365   +  promoter       EM7 promoter: synthetic bacterial promoter&nbsp
  11384..11758   +  CDS            BleoR: antibiotic-binding protein; Sh ble from Streptoalloteichus hindustanus; confers resistance to bleomycin, phleomycin, and Zeocin™
  11768..11893   +  CDS            ble (fragment): BLE_KLEPN - Experimental evidence at protein level: Swiss-Prot protein existence level 1. Binding protein with a strong affinity to the bleomycin family of antibiotics. Binds to CL990; an antimitotic-antibiotic compound. From Klebsiella pneumoniae.
  11888..12009   +  polyA_signal   SV40 poly(A) signal: SV40 polyadenylation signal
  12080..12102   -  protein_bind   lac operator (fragment): The lac repressor binds to the lac operator to inhibit transcription in E. coli. This inhibition can be relieved by adding lactose or isopropyl-β-D-thiogalactopyranoside (IPTG). lac repressor encoded by lacI
  12106..12136   -  promoter       lac promoter: promoter for the E. coli lac operon
  12151..12172   -  protein_bind   CAP binding site: CAP binding activates transcription in the presence of cAMP. E. coli catabolite activator protein
  12185..12277   -  CDS            lacI (fragment): lac repressor; lacI; The lac repressor binds to the lac operator to inhibit transcription in E. coli. This inhibition can be relieved by adding lactose or isopropyl-β-D-thiogalactopyranoside (IPTG).
  12460..13048   -  rep_origin     ori: high-copy-number ColE1/pMB1/pBR322/pUC origin of replication
  13219..14079   -  CDS            AmpR: β-lactamase; bla; confers resistance to ampicillin, carbenicillin, and related antibiotics
  14080..14184   -  promoter       AmpR promoter: bla
>Addgene plasmid #230835 | pGH483 | addgene full sequence | sequence record 458314 | Addgene NGS Result
GTCGACGGATCGGGAGATCTCCCGATCCCCTATGGTGCACTCTCAGTACAATCTGCTCTGATGCCGCATA
GTTAAGCCAGTATCTGCTCCCTGCTTGTGTGTTGGAGGTCGCTGAGTAGTGCGCGAGCAAAATTTAAGCT
ACAACAAGGCAAGGCTTGACCGACAATTGCATGAAGAATCTGCTTAGGGTTAGGCGTTTTGCGCTGCTTC
GCGATGTACGGGCCAGATATACGCGTTGACATTGATTATTGACTAGTTATTAATAGTAATCAATTACGGG
GTCATTAGTTCATAGCCCATATATGGAGTTCCGCGTTACATAACTTACGGTAAATGGCCCGCCTGGCTGA
CCGCCCAACGACCCCCGCCCATTGACGTCAATAATGACGTATGTTCCCATAGTAACGCCAATAGGGACTT
TCCATTGACGTCAATGGGTGGAGTATTTACGGTAAACTGCCCACTTGGCAGTACATCAAGTGTATCATAT
GCCAAGTACGCCCCCTATTGACGTCAATGACGGTAAATGGCCCGCCTGGCATTATGCCCAGTACATGACC
TTATGGGACTTTCCTACTTGGCAGTACATCTACGTATTAGTCATCGCTATTACCATGGTGATGCGGTTTT
GGCAGTACATCAATGGGCGTGGATAGCGGTTTGACTCACGGGGATTTCCAAGTCTCCACCCCATTGACGT
CAATGGGAGTTTGTTTTGGCACCAAAATCAACGGGACTTTCCAAAATGTCGTAACAACTCCGCCCCATTG
ACGCAAATGGGCGGTAGGCGTGTACGGTGGGAGGTCTATATAAGCAGCGCGTTTTGCCTGTACTGGGTCT
CTCTGGTTAGACCAGATCTGAGCCTGGGAGCTCTCTGGCTAACTAGGGAACCCACTGCTTAAGCCTCAAT
AAAGCTTGCCTTGAGTGCTTCAAGTAGTGTGTGCCCGTCTGTTGTGTGACTCTGGTAACTAGAGATCCCT
CAGACCCTTTTAGTCAGTGTGGAAAATCTCTAGCAGTGGCGCCCGAACAGGGACTTGAAAGCGAAAGGGA
AACCAGAGGAGCTCTCTCGACGCAGGACTCGGCTTGCTGAAGCGCGCACGGCAAGAGGCGAGGGGCGGCG
ACTGGTGAGTACGCCAAAAATTTTGACTAGCGGAGGCTAGAAGGAGAGAGATGGGTGCGAGAGCGTCAGT
ATTAAGCGGGGGAGAATTAGATCGCGATGGGAAAAAATTCGGTTAAGGCCAGGGGGAAAGAAAAAATATA
AATTAAAACATATAGTATGGGCAAGCAGGGAGCTAGAACGATTCGCAGTTAATCCTGGCCTGTTAGAAAC
ATCAGAAGGCTGTAGACAAATACTGGGACAGCTACAACCATCCCTTCAGACAGGATCAGAAGAACTTAGA
TCATTATATAATACAGTAGCAACCCTCTATTGTGTGCATCAAAGGATAGAGATAAAAGACACCAAGGAAG
CTTTAGACAAGATAGAGGAAGAGCAAAACAAAAGTAAGACCACCGCACAGCAAGCGGCCGCTGATCTTCA
GACCTGGAGGAGGAGATATGAGGGACAATTGGAGAAGTGAATTATATAAATATAAAGTAGTAAAAATTGA
ACCATTAGGAGTAGCACCCACCAAGGCAAAGAGAAGAGTGGTGCAGAGAGAAAAAAGAGCAGTGGGAATA
GGAGCTTTGTTCCTTGGGTTCTTGGGAGCAGCAGGAAGCACTATGGGCGCAGCGTCAATGACGCTGACGG
TACAGGCCAGACAATTATTGTCTGGTATAGTGCAGCAGCAGAACAATTTGCTGAGGGCTATTGAGGCGCA
ACAGCATCTGTTGCAACTCACAGTCTGGGGCATCAAGCAGCTCCAGGCAAGAATCCTGGCTGTGGAAAGA
TACCTAAAGGATCAACAGCTCCTGGGGATTTGGGGTTGCTCTGGAAAACTCATTTGCACCACTGCTGTGC
CTTGGAATGCTAGTTGGAGTAATAAATCTCTGGAACAGATTTGGAATCACACGACCTGGATGGAGTGGGA
CAGAGAAATTAACAATTACACAAGCTTAATACACTCCTTAATTGAAGAATCGCAAAACCAGCAAGAAAAG
AATGAACAAGAATTATTGGAATTAGATAAATGGGCAAGTTTGTGGAATTGGTTTAACATAACAAATTGGC
TGTGGTATATAAAATTATTCATAATGATAGTAGGAGGCTTGGTAGGTTTAAGAATAGTTTTTGCTGTACT
TTCTATAGTGAATAGAGTTAGGCAGGGATATTCACCATTATCGTTTCAGACCCACCTCCCAACCCCGAGG
GGACCCGACAGGCCCGAAGGAATAGAAGAAGAAGGTGGAGAGAGAGACAGAGACAGATCCATTCGATTAG
TGAACGGATCGGCACTGCGTGCGCCAATTCTGCAGACAAATGGCAGTATTCATCCACAATTTTAAAAGAA
AAGGGGGGATTGGGGGGTACAGTGCAGGGGAAAGAATAGTAGACATAATAGCAACAGACATACAAACTAA
AGAATTACAAAAACAAATTACAAAAATTCAAAATTTTCGGGTTTATTACAGGGACAGCAGAGATCCAGTT
TGGTTAATTAGCTAGCTGCAAAGATGGATAAAGTTTTAAACAGAGAGGAATCTTTGCAGCTAATGGACCT
TCTAGGTCTTGAAAGGAGTGGGAATTGGCTCCGGTGCCCGTCAGTGGGCAGAGCGCACATCGCCCACAGT
CCCCGAGAAGTTGGGGGGAGGGGTCGGCAATTGAACCGGTGCCTAGAGAAGGTGGCGCGGGGTAAACTGG
GAAAGTGATGTCGTGTACTGGCTCCGCCTTTTTCCCGAGGGTGGGGGAGAACCGTATATAAGTGCAGTAG
TCGCCGTGAACGTTCTTTTTCGCAACGGGTTTGCCGCCAGAACACAGGTAAGTGCCGTGTGTGGTTCCCG
CGGGCCTGGCCTCTTTACGGGTTATGGCCCTTGCGTGCCTTGAATTACTTCCACCTGGCTGCAGTACGTG
ATTCTTGATCCCGAGCTTCGGGTTGGAAGTGGGTGGGAGAGTTCGAGGCCTTGCGCTTAAGGAGCCCCTT
CGCCTCGTGCTTGAGTTGAGGCCTGGCCTGGGCGCTGGGGCCGCCGCGTGCGAATCTGGTGGCACCTTCG
CGCCTGTCTCGCTGCTTTCGATAAGTCTCTAGCCATTTAAAATTTTTGATGACCTGCTGCGACGCTTTTT
TTCTGGCAAGATAGTCTTGTAAATGCGGGCCAAGATCTGCACACTGGTATTTCGGTTTTTGGGGCCGCGG
GCGGCGACGGGGCCCGTGCGTCCCAGCGCACATGTTCGGCGAGGCGGGGCCTGCGAGCGCGGCCACCGAG
AATCGGACGGGGGTAGTCTCAAGCTGGCCGGCCTGCTCTGGTGCCTGGCCTCGCGCCGCCGTGTATCGCC
CCGCCCTGGGCGGCAAGGCTGGCCCGGTCGGCACCAGTTGCGTGAGCGGAAAGATGGCCGCTTCCCGGCC
CTGCTGCAGGGAGCTCAAAATGGAGGACGCGGCGCTCGGGAGAGCGGGCGGGTGAGTCACCCACACAAAG
GAAAAGGGCCTTTCCGTCCTCAGCCGTCGCTTCATGTGACTCCACGGAGTACCGGGCGCCGTCCAGGCAC
CTCGATTAGTTCTCGAGCTTTTGGAGTACGTCGTCTTTAGGTTGGGGGGAGGGGTTTTATGCGATGGAGT
TTCCCCACACTGAGTGGGTGGAGACTGAAGTTAGGCCAGCTTGGCACTTGATGTAATTCTCCTTGGAATT
TGCCCTTTTTGAGTTTGGATCTTGGTTCATTCTCAAGCCTCAGACAGTGGTTCAAAGTTTTTTTCTTCCA
TTTCAGGTGTCGTGACGTACGGCCACCATGAAAAGGCCGGCGGCCACGAAAAAGGCCGGCCAGGCAAAAA
AGAAAAAGGACAAGAAGTACAGCATCGGCCTGGCCATCGGCACCAACTCTGTGGGCTGGGCCGTGATCAC
CGACGAGTACAAGGTGCCCAGCAAGAAATTCAAGGTGCTGGGCAACACCGACCGGCACAGCATCAAGAAG
AACCTGATCGGAGCCCTGCTGTTCGACAGCGGCGAAACAGCCGAGGCCACCCGGCTGAAGAGAACCGCCA
GAAGAAGATACACCAGACGGAAGAACCGGATCTGCTATCTGCAAGAGATCTTCAGCAACGAGATGGCCAA
GGTGGACGACAGCTTCTTCCACAGACTGGAAGAGTCCTTCCTGGTGGAAGAGGATAAGAAGCACGAGCGG
CACCCCATCTTCGGCAACATCGTGGACGAGGTGGCCTACCACGAGAAGTACCCCACCATCTACCACCTGA
GAAAGAAACTGGTGGACAGCACCGACAAGGCCGACCTGCGGCTGATCTATCTGGCCCTGGCCCACATGAT
CAAGTTCCGGGGCCACTTCCTGATCGAGGGCGACCTGAACCCCGACAACAGCGACGTGGACAAGCTGTTC
ATCCAGCTGGTGCAGACCTACAACCAGCTGTTCGAGGAAAACCCCATCAACGCCAGCGGCGTGGACGCCA
AGGCCATCCTGTCTGCCAGACTGAGCAAGAGCAGACGGCTGGAAAATCTGATCGCCCAGCTGCCCGGCGA
GAAGAAGAATGGCCTGTTCGGCAACCTGATTGCCCTGAGCCTGGGCCTGACCCCCAACTTCAAGAGCAAC
TTCGACCTGGCCGAGGATGCCAAACTGCAGCTGAGCAAGGACACCTACGACGACGACCTGGACAACCTGC
TGGCCCAGATCGGCGACCAGTACGCCGACCTGTTTCTGGCCGCCAAGAACCTGTCCGACGCCATCCTGCT
GAGCGACATCCTGAGAGTGAACACCGAGATCACCAAGGCCCCCCTGAGCGCCTCTATGATCAAGAGATAC
GACGAGCACCACCAGGACCTGACCCTGCTGAAAGCTCTCGTGCGGCAGCAGCTGCCTGAGAAGTACAAAG
AGATTTTCTTCGACCAGAGCAAGAACGGCTACGCCGGCTACATTGACGGCGGAGCCAGCCAGGAAGAGTT
CTACAAGTTCATCAAGCCCATCCTGGAAAAGATGGACGGCACCGAGGAACTGCTCGTGAAGCTGAACAGA
GAGGACCTGCTGCGGAAGCAGCGGACCTTCGACAACGGCAGCATCCCCCACCAGATCCACCTGGGAGAGC
TGCACGCCATTCTGCGGCGGCAGGAAGATTTTTACCCATTCCTGAAGGACAACCGGGAAAAGATCGAGAA
GATCCTGACCTTCCGCATCCCCTACTACGTGGGCCCTCTGGCCAGGGGAAACAGCAGATTCGCCTGGATG
ACCAGAAAGAGCGAGGAAACCATCACCCCCTGGAACTTCGAGGAAGTGGTGGACAAGGGCGCTTCCGCCC
AGAGCTTCATCGAGCGGATGACCAACTTCGATAAGAACCTGCCCAACGAGAAGGTGCTGCCCAAGCACAG
CCTGCTGTACGAGTACTTCACCGTGTATAACGAGCTGACCAAAGTGAAATACGTGACCGAGGGAATGAGA
AAGCCCGCCTTCCTGAGCGGCGAGCAGAAAAAGGCCATCGTGGACCTGCTGTTCAAGACCAACCGGAAAG
TGACCGTGAAGCAGCTGAAAGAGGACTACTTCAAGAAAATCGAGTGCTTCGACTCCGTGGAAATCTCCGG
CGTGGAAGATCGGTTCAACGCCTCCCTGGGCACATACCACGATCTGCTGAAAATTATCAAGGACAAGGAC
TTCCTGGACAATGAGGAAAACGAGGACATTCTGGAAGATATCGTGCTGACCCTGACACTGTTTGAGGACA
GAGAGATGATCGAGGAACGGCTGAAAACCTATGCCCACCTGTTCGACGACAAAGTGATGAAGCAGCTGAA
GCGGCGGAGATACACCGGCTGGGGCAGGCTGAGCCGGAAGCTGATCAACGGCATCCGGGACAAGCAGTCC
GGCAAGACAATCCTGGATTTCCTGAAGTCCGACGGCTTCGCCAACAGAAACTTCATGCAGCTGATCCACG
ACGACAGCCTGACCTTTAAAGAGGACATCCAGAAAGCCCAGGTGTCCGGCCAGGGCGATAGCCTGCACGA
GCACATTGCCAATCTGGCCGGCAGCCCCGCCATTAAGAAGGGCATCCTGCAGACAGTGAAGGTGGTGGAC
GAGCTCGTGAAAGTGATGGGCCGGCACAAGCCCGAGAACATCGTGATCGAAATGGCCAGAGAGAACCAGA
CCACCCAGAAGGGACAGAAGAACAGCCGCGAGAGAATGAAGCGGATCGAAGAGGGCATCAAAGAGCTGGG
CAGCCAGATCCTGAAAGAACACCCCGTGGAAAACACCCAGCTGCAGAACGAGAAGCTGTACCTGTACTAC
CTGCAGAATGGGCGGGATATGTACGTGGACCAGGAACTGGACATCAACCGGCTGTCCGACTACGATGTGG
ACCACATCGTGCCTCAGAGCTTTCTGAAGGACGACTCCATCGACAACAAGGTGCTGACCAGAAGCGACAA
GGCCCGGGGCAAGAGCGACAACGTGCCCTCCGAAGAGGTCGTGAAGAAGATGAAGAACTACTGGCGGCAG
CTGCTGAACGCCAAGCTGATTACCCAGAGAAAGTTCGACAATCTGACCAAGGCCGAGAGAGGCGGCCTGA
GCGAACTGGATAAGGCCGGCTTCATCAAGAGACAGCTGGTGGAAACCCGGCAGATCACAAAGCACGTGGC
ACAGATCCTGGACTCCCGGATGAACACTAAGTACGACGAGAATGACAAGCTGATCCGGGAAGTGAAAGTG
ATCACCCTGAAGTCCAAGCTGGTGTCCGATTTCCGGAAGGATTTCCAGTTTTACAAAGTGCGCGAGATCA
ACAACTACCACCACGCCCACGACGCCTACCTGAACGCCGTCGTGGGAACCGCCCTGATCAAAAAGTACCC
TAAGCTGGAAAGCGAGTTCGTGTACGGCGACTACAAGGTGTACGACGTGCGGAAGATGATCGCCAAGAGC
GAGCAGGAAATCGGCAAGGCTACCGCCAAGTACTTCTTCTACAGCAACATCATGAACTTTTTCAAGACCG
AGATTACCCTGGCCAACGGCGAGATCCGGAAGCGGCCTCTGATCGAGACAAACGGCGAAACCGGGGAGAT
CGTGTGGGATAAGGGCCGGGATTTTGCCACCGTGCGGAAAGTGCTGAGCATGCCCCAAGTGAATATCGTG
AAAAAGACCGAGGTGCAGACAGGCGGCTTCAGCAAAGAGTCTATCCTGCCCAAGAGGAACAGCGATAAGC
TGATCGCCAGAAAGAAGGACTGGGACCCTAAGAAGTACGGCGGCTTCGACAGCCCCACCGTGGCCTATTC
TGTGCTGGTGGTGGCCAAAGTGGAAAAGGGCAAGTCCAAGAAACTGAAGAGTGTGAAAGAGCTGCTGGGG
ATCACCATCATGGAAAGAAGCAGCTTCGAGAAGAATCCCATCGACTTTCTGGAAGCCAAGGGCTACAAAG
AAGTGAAAAAGGACCTGATCATCAAGCTGCCTAAGTACTCCCTGTTCGAGCTGGAAAACGGCCGGAAGAG
AATGCTGGCCTCTGCCGGCGAACTGCAGAAGGGAAACGAACTGGCCCTGCCCTCCAAATATGTGAACTTC
CTGTACCTGGCCAGCCACTATGAGAAGCTGAAGGGCTCCCCCGAGGATAATGAGCAGAAACAGCTGTTTG
TGGAACAGCACAAGCACTACCTGGACGAGATCATCGAGCAGATCAGCGAGTTCTCCAAGAGAGTGATCCT
GGCCGACGCTAATCTGGACAAAGTGCTGTCCGCCTACAACAAGCACCGGGATAAGCCCATCAGAGAGCAG
GCCGAGAATATCATCCACCTGTTTACCCTGACCAATCTGGGAGCCCCTGCCGCCTTCAAGTACTTTGACA
CCACCATCGACCGGAAGAGGTACACCAGCACCAAAGAGGTGCTGGACGCCACCCTGATCCACCAGAGCAT
CACCGGCCTGTACGAGACACGGATCGACCTGTCTCAGCTGGGAGGCGACAGCGCTGGAGGAGGTGGAAGC
GGAGGAGGAGGAAGCGGAGGAGGAGGTAGCGGACCTAAGAAAAAGAGGAAGGTGGCGGCCGCTGGATCCG
AGGGCAGAGGAAGTCTGCTAACATGCGGTGACGTCGAGGAGAATCCTGGCCCAAGCGAGCTGATTAAGGA
GAACATGCACATGAAGCTGTACATGGAGGGCACCGTGGACAACCATCACTTCAAGTGCACATCCGAGGGC
GAAGGCAAGCCCTACGAGGGCACCCAGACCATGAGAATCAAGGTGGTCGAGGGCGGCCCTCTCCCCTTCG
CCTTCGACATCCTGGCTACTAGCTTCCTCTACGGCAGCAAGACCTTCATCAACCACACCCAGGGCATCCC
CGACTTCTTCAAGCAGTCCTTCCCTGAGGGCTTCACATGGGAGAGAGTCACCACATACGAAGACGGGGGC
GTGCTGACCGCTACCCAGGACACCAGCCTCCAGGACGGCTGCCTCATCTACAACGTCAAGATCAGAGGGG
TGAACTTCACATCCAACGGCCCTGTGATGCAGAAGAAAACACTCGGCTGGGAGGCCTTCACCGAGACGCT
GTACCCCGCTGACGGCGGCCTGGAAGGCAGAAACGACATGGCCCTGAAGCTCGTGGGCGGGAGCCATCTG
ATCGCAAACATCAAGACCACATATAGATCCAAGAAACCCGCTAAGAACCTCAAGATGCCTGGCGTCTACT
ATGTGGACTACAGACTGGAAAGAATCAAGGAGGCCAACAACGAGACCTACGTCGAGCAGCACGAGGTGGC
AGTGGCCAGATACTGCGACCTCCCTAGCAAACTGGGGCACAAGCTTAATTAGTAAGGCCGAATTCGATAT
CAAGCTTATCGGTAATCAACCTCTGGATTACAAAATTTGTGAAAGATTGACTGGTATTCTTAACTATGTT
GCTCCTTTTACGCTATGTGGATACGCTGCTTTAATGCCTTTGTATCATGCTATTGCTTCCCGTATGGCTT
TCATTTTCTCCTCCTTGTATAAATCCTGGTTGCTGTCTCTTTATGAGGAGTTGTGGCCCGTTGTCAGGCA
ACGTGGCGTGGTGTGCACTGTGTTTGCTGACGCAACCCCCACTGGTTGGGGCATTGCCACCACCTGTCAG
CTCCTTTCCGGGACTTTCGCTTTCCCCCTCCCTATTGCCACGGCGGAACTCATCGCCGCCTGCCTTGCCC
GCTGCTGGACAGGGGCTCGGCTGTTGGGCACTGACAATTCCGTGGTGTTGTCGGGGAAATCATCGTCCTT
TCCTTGGCTGCTCGCCTGTGTTGCCACCTGGATTCTGCGCGGGACGTCCTTCTGCTACGTCCCTTCGGCC
CTCAATCCAGCGGACCTTCCTTCCCGCGGCCTGCTGCCGGCTCTGCGGCCTCTTCCGCGTCTTCGCCTTC
GCCCTCAGACGAGTCGGATCTCCCTTTGGGCCGCCTCCCCGCATCGATACCGTCGACCTCGAGACCTAGA
AAAACATGGAGCAATCACAAGTAGCAATACAGCAGCTACCAATGCTGATTGTGCCTGGCTAGAAGCACAA
GAGGAGGAGGAGGTGGGTTTTCCAGTCACACCTCAGGTACCTTTAAGACCAATGACTTACAAGGCAGCTG
TAGATCTTAGCCACTTTTTAAAAGAAAAGGGGGGACTGGAAGGGCTAATTCACTCCCAACGAAGACAAGA
TATCCTTGATCTGTGGATCTACCACACACAAGGCTACTTCCCTGATTGGCAGAACTACACACCAGGGCCA
GGGATCAGATATCCACTGACCTTTGGATGGTGCTACAAGCTAGTACCAGTTGAGCAAGAGAAGGTAGAAG
AAGCCAATGAAGGAGAGAACACCCGCTTGTTACACCCTGTGAGCCTGCATGGGATGGATGACCCGGAGAG
AGAAGTATTAGAGTGGAGGTTTGACAGCCGCCTAGCATTTCATCACATGGCCCGAGAGCTGCATCCGGAC
TGTACTGGGTCTCTCTGGTTAGACCAGATCTGAGCCTGGGAGCTCTCTGGCTAACTAGGGAACCCACTGC
TTAAGCCTCAATAAAGCTTGCCTTGAGTGCTTCAAGTAGTGTGTGCCCGTCTGTTGTGTGACTCTGGTAA
CTAGAGATCCCTCAGACCCTTTTAGTCAGTGTGGAAAATCTCTAGCAGGGCCCGTTTAAACCCGCTGATC
AGCCTCGACTGTGCCTTCTAGTTGCCAGCCATCTGTTGTTTGCCCCTCCCCCGTGCCTTCCTTGACCCTG
GAAGGTGCCACTCCCACTGTCCTTTCCTAATAAAATGAGGAAATTGCATCGCATTGTCTGAGTAGGTGTC
ATTCTATTCTGGGGGGTGGGGTGGGGCAGGACAGCAAGGGGGAGGATTGGGAAGACAATAGCAGGCATGC
TGGGGATGCGGTGGGCTCTATGGCTTCTGAGGCGGAAAGAACCAGCTGGGGCTCTAGGGGGTATCCCC
[124 nt withheld, positions 10499-10622]
C
[91 nt withheld, positions 10624-10714]
A
[49 nt withheld, positions 10716-10764]
CCTTTGACGTTGGAGTCCACGTTCTTT
[37 nt withheld, positions 10792-10828]
ACCCTATCTCGGTCTATTCTTTTGATTTATAAGGGATTTTGCCGATTTCGGCCTATTGGTTAAAAAATGA
GCTGATTTAACAAAAATTTAACGCGAATTAATTCTGTGGAATGTGTGTCAGTTAGGGTGTGGAAAGTCCC
CAGGCTCCCCAGCAGGCAGAAGTATGCAAAGCATGCATCTCAATTAGTCAGCAACCAGGTGTGGAAAGTC
CCCAGGCTCCCCAGCAGGCAGAAGTATGCAAAGCATGCATCTCAATTAGTCAGCAACCATAGTCCCGCCC
CTAACTCCGCCCATCCCGCCCCTAACTCCGCCCAGTTCCGCCCATTCTCCGCCCCATGGCTGACTAATTT
TTTTTATTTATGCAGAGGCCGAGGCCGCCTCTGCCTCTGAGCTATTCCAGAAGTAGTGAGGAGGCTTTTT
TGGAGGCCTAGGCTTTTGCAAAAAGCTCCCGGGAGCTTGTATATCCATTTTCGGATCTGATCAGCACGTG
TTGACAATTAATCATCGGCATAGTATATCGGCATAGTATAATACGACAAGGTGAGGAACTAAACCATGGC
CAAGTTGACCAGTGCCGTTCCGGTGCTCACCGCGCGCGACGTCGCCGGAGCGGTCGAGTTCTGGACCGAC
CGGCTCGGGTTCTCCCGGGACTTCGTGGAGGACGACTTCGCCGGTGTGGTCCGGGACGACGTGACCCTGT
TCATCAGCGCGGTCCAGGACCAGGTGGTGCCGGACAACACCCTGGCCTGGGTGTGGGTGCGCGGCCTGGA
CGAGCTGTACGCCGAGTGGTCGGAGGTCGTGTCCACGAACTTCCGGGACGCCTCCGGGCCGGCCATGACC
GAGATCGGCGAGCAGCCGTGGGGGCGGGAGTTCGCCCTGCGCGACCCGGCCGGCAACTGCGTGCACTTCG
TGGCCGAGGAGCAGGACTGACACGTGCTACGAGATTTCGATTCCACCGCCGCCTTCTATGAAAGGTTGGG
CTTCGGAATCGTTTTCCGGGACGCCGGCTGGATGATCCTCCAGCGCGGGGATCTCATGCTGGAGTTCTTC
GCCCACCCCAACTTGTTTATTGCAGCTTATAATGGTTACAAATAAAGCAATAGCATCACAAATTTCACAA
ATAAAGCATTTTTTTCACTGCATTCTAGTTGTGGTTTGTCCAAACTCATCAATGTATCTTATCATGTCTG
TATACCGTCGACCTCTAGCTAGAGCTTGGCGTAATCATGGTCATAGCTGTTTCCTGTGTGAAATTGTTAT
CCGCTCACAATTCCACACAACATACGAGCCGGAAGCATAAAGTGTAAAGCCTGGGGTGCCTAATGAGTGA
GCTAACTCACATTAATTGCGTTGCGCTCACTGCCCGCTTTCCAGTCGGGAAACCTGTCGTGCCAGCTGCA
TTAATGAATCGGCCAACGCGCGGGGAGAGGCGGTTTGCGTATTGGGCGCTCTTCCGCTTCCTCGCTCACT
GACTCGCTGCGCTCGGTCGTTCGGCTGCGGCGAGCGGTATCAGCTCACTCAAAGGCGGTAATACGGTTAT
CCACAGAATCAGGGGATAACGCAGGAAAGAACATGTGAGCAAAAGGCCAGCAAAAGGCCAGGAACCGTAA
AAAGGCCGCGTTGCTGGCGTTTTTCCATAGGCTCCGCCCCCCTGACGAGCATCACAAAAATCGACGCTCA
AGTCAGAGGTGGCGAAACCCGACAGGACTATAAAGATACCAGGCGTTTCCCCCTGGAAGCTCCCTCGTGC
GCTCTCCTGTTCCGACCCTGCCGCTTACCGGATACCTGTCCGCCTTTCTCCCTTCGGGAAGCGTGGCGCT
TTCTCATAGCTCACGCTGTAGGTATCTCAGTTCGGTGTAGGTCGTTCGCTCCAAGCTGGGCTGTGTGCAC
GAACCCCCCGTTCAGCCCGACCGCTGCGCCTTATCCGGTAACTATCGTCTTGAGTCCAACCCGGTAAGAC
ACGACTTATCGCCACTGGCAGCAGCCACTGGTAACAGGATTAGCAGAGCGAGGTATGTAGGCGGTGCTAC
AGAGTTCTTGAAGTGGTGGCCTAACTACGGCTACACTAGAAGAACAGTATTTGGTATCTGCGCTCTGCTG
AAGCCAGTTACCTTCGGAAAAAGAGTTGGTAGCTCTTGATCCGGCAAACAAACCACCGCTGGTAGCGGTG
GTTTTTTTGTTTGCAAGCAGCAGATTACGCGCAGAAAAAAAGGATCTCAAGAAGATCCTTTGATCTTTTC
TACGGGGTCTGACGCTCAGTGGAACGAAAACTCACGTTAAGGGATTTTGGTCATGAGATTATCAAAAAGG
ATCTTCACCTAGATCCTTTTAAATTAAAAATGAAGTTTTAAATCAATCTAAAGTATATATGAGTAAACTT
GGTCTGACAGTTACCAATGCTTAATCAGTGAGGCACCTATCTCAGCGATCTGTCTATTTCGTTCATCCAT
AGTTGCCTGACTCCCCGTCGTGTAGATAACTACGATACGGGAGGGCTTACCATCTGGCCCCAGTGCTGCA
ATGATACCGCGAGACCCACGCTCACCGGCTCCAGATTTATCAGCAATAAACCAGCCAGCCGGAAGGGCCG
AGCGCAGAAGTGGTCCTGCAACTTTATCCGCCTCCATCCAGTCTATTAATTGTTGCCGGGAAGCTAGAGT
AAGTAGTTCGCCAGTTAATAGTTTGCGCAACGTTGTTGCCATTGCTACAGGCATCGTGGTGTCACGCTCG
TCGTTTGGTATGGCTTCATTCAGCTCCGGTTCCCAACGATCAAGGCGAGTTACATGATCCCCCATGTTGT
GCAAAAAAGCGGTTAGCTCCTTCGGTCCTCCGATCGTTGTCAGAAGTAAGTTGGCCGCAGTGTTATCACT
CATGGTTATGGCAGCACTGCATAATTCTCTTACTGTCATGCCATCCGTAAGATGCTTTTCTGTGACTGGT
GAGTACTCAACCAAGTCATTCTGAGAATAGTGTATGCGGCGACCGAGTTGCTCTTGCCCGGCGTCAATAC
GGGATAATACCGCGCCACATAGCAGAACTTTAAAAGTGCTCATCATTGGAAAACGTTCTTCGGGGCGAAA
ACTCTCAAGGATCTTACCGCTGTTGAGATCCAGTTCGATGTAACCCACTCGTGCACCCAACTGATCTTCA
GCATCTTTTACTTTCACCAGCGTTTCTGGGTGAGCAAAAACAGGAAGGCAAAATGCCGCAAAAAAGGGAA
TAAGGGCGACACGGAAATGTTGAATACTCATACTCTTCCTTTTTCAATATTATTGAAGCATTTATCAGGG
TTATTGTCTCATGAGCGGATACATATTTGAATGTATTTAGAAAAATAAACAAATAGGGGTTCCGCGCACA
TTTCCCCGAAAAGTGCCACCTGAC
